Addgene plasmid #142041: TFORF2342
Purpose: Lentiviral vector for overexpressing transcription factor ORFs with unique 24-bp barcodes. Barcodes facilitate identification of transcription factors in pooled screens.
Depositing lab: Feng Zhang. Depositing organization: Broad Institute. Publication: A transcription factor atlas of directed differentiation. Joung J, Ma S, Tay T, Geiger-Schuller KR, Kirchgatterer PC, Verdine VK, Guo B, Arias-Garcia MA, Allen WE, Singh A, Kuksenko O, Abudayyeh OO, Gootenberg JS, Fu Z, Macrae RK, Buenrostro JD, Regev A, Zhang F. Cell. 2023 Jan 5;186(1):209-229.e26. doi: 10.1016/j.cell.2022.11.026. PubMed 36608654.
Backbone
  Vector backbone: pLX_TRC317
  Backbone manufacturer: Broad Institute Genetic Perturbation Platform
  Backbone size w/o insert (bp): 8264
  Vector type: Mammalian Expression, Lentiviral
  Selectable markers: Puromycin
Growth in bacteria
  Bacterial resistance: Ampicillin, 100 μg/mL
  Growth temperature: 37°C
  Growth strain: NEB Stable
  Copy number: High Copy
Gene/Insert
  Gene/Insert name: MITF
  Species: H. sapiens (human)
  Insert size (bp): 1664
  Entrez Gene: MITF (a.k.a. CMM8, COMMAD, MI, MITF-A, WS2, WS2A, bHLHe32)
  Promoter: EF1a
  Cloning method: Unknown
  Sequencing primers: 5′ GGGTGGAGACTGAAGTTAGGCCAG; 3′ CACATAGCGTAAAAGGAGCAACATAG
Terms and licenses: Academic/Nonprofit Terms; Industry Terms: Not Available to Industry
Depositor comments: NM_198159,ENST00000352241 . The transcription factor ORF portion of this plasmid was synthesized by Genewiz. Please test multiple small colonies in case of plasmid recombination. To make this collection available in a timely manner, a portion of this collection was not fully sequenced by Addgene. If an Addgene verified full plasmid sequence is not available, please contact us prior to placing an order to request the full sequence.
How to cite: TFORF2342 was a gift from Feng Zhang (Addgene plasmid # 142041 ; http://n2t.net/addgene:142041 ; RRID:Addgene_142041)
