[The description below was written by a language model from this plasmid's Addgene catalogue record and pLannotate feature annotations shown in this document.]
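Description:
TFORF2342 is a lentiviral mammalian expression plasmid built on the pLX_TRC317 backbone and carrying the human MITF open reading frame. It is one member of a barcoded transcription factor ORF collection. It is propagated in E. coli through a high-copy ColE1/pUC-type origin with ampicillin selection from the β-lactamase gene. An f1 origin and remnants of a lac/lacZα cloning region flanked by T7 and T3 promoters are also present. The depositor notes that the plasmid can recombine, as is common for LTR-containing vectors.

The viral portion has a third-generation, self-inactivating layout. An RSV promoter drives a truncated HIV-1 5' LTR, followed by the Ψ packaging signal with a partial gag sequence, the Rev response element for nuclear export of the genomic RNA, a cPPT/CTS element, and a ΔU3 3' LTR with a downstream SV40 polyadenylation signal. Two expression units lie between the LTRs. An SV40 early promoter/origin segment precedes the puromycin N-acetyltransferase gene, which allows selection of transduced cells. The strong constitutive EF-1α promoter drives the MITF coding sequence, which was synthesized and corresponds to a specific annotated MITF transcript isoform. A WPRE downstream of the ORF enhances transcript stability and expression. The record states that each construct in the series carries a unique 24-bp barcode, but the feature table does not annotate it. A short U6 promoter fragment sits between the ORF and the WPRE.

MITF is a bHLH transcription factor that binds M-box and E-box motifs and is important in melanocyte development. The construct is intended for MITF overexpression by lentiviral delivery, particularly in pooled screens where the barcode identifies which factor each cell received, such as studies of directed differentiation.
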