Features (pLannotate 1.2.2; 31 found; start..end, strand, type, name):
      5..231     +  promoter       RSV promoter: Rous sarcoma virus enhancer/promoter
    232..412     +  LTR            5' LTR (truncated): truncated 5' long terminal repeat (LTR) from HIV-1
    459..584     +  misc_feature   HIV-1 Ψ: packaging signal of human immunodeficiency virus type 1
    568..931     +  CDS            HIV-1 gag (fragment): gag protein from human immunodeficiency virus 1; gag
   1077..1310    +  misc_feature   RRE: The Rev response element (RRE) of HIV-1 allows for Rev-dependent mRNA export from the nucleus to the cytoplasm.
   1687..1713    +  CDS            Rev (fragment): human immunodeficiency virus 1 (HIV-1) Rev protein; rev; enhances nuclear export of unspliced and incompletely spliced viral mRNAs
   1720..1743    +  promoter       SV40 promoter (fragment): SV40 early promoter
   1744..1815    +  promoter       SV40 promoter (fragment): SV40 enhancer and early promoter
   1839..1974    +  rep_origin     SV40 ori: SV40 origin of replication
   2020..2616    +  CDS            PuroR (fragment): puromycin N-acetyltransferase; pac from Streptomyces; confers resistance to puromycin
   2665..2782    +  misc_feature   cPPT/CTS: central polypurine tract and central termination sequence of HIV-1
   2847..2913    +  CDS            small t antigen (fragment): SV40 (simian virus 40) small t antigen
   2920..4098    +  promoter       EF-1α promoter: strong constitutive promoter for human elongation factor EF-1α
   4115..5674    +  CDS            MITF: MITF_HUMAN - Also known as BHLHE32. Experimental evidence at protein level: Swiss-Prot protein existence level 1. Transcription factor that regulates the expression of genes with essential roles in cell differentiation, proliferation and survival. Binds to M-boxes (5'-TCATGTG-3') and symmetrical DNA sequences (E-boxes) (5'-CACGTG-3') found in the promoters of target genes, such as BCL2 and tyrosinase (TYR). Plays an important role in melanocyte development by regulating the expression of tyrosinase (TYR) and tyrosinase-related protein 1 (TYRP1). Plays a critical role in the differentiation of
   5690..5743    +  promoter       U6 promoter (fragment): RNA polymerase III promoter for human U6 snRNA
   5785..6373    +  misc_feature   WPRE: woodchuck hepatitis virus posttranscriptional regulatory element
   6424..6443    +  misc_feature   cPPT/CTS (fragment): central polypurine tract and central termination sequence of HIV-1
   6445..6678    +  LTR            3' LTR (ΔU3): self-inactivating 3' long terminal repeat (LTR) from HIV-1
   6756..6877    +  polyA_signal   SV40 poly(A) signal: SV40 polyadenylation signal
   6917..7052    +  rep_origin     SV40 ori: SV40 origin of replication
   7073..7091    -  promoter       T7 promoter: promoter for bacteriophage T7 RNA polymerase
   7099..7254    +  CDS            lacZα (fragment): LacZα fragment of β-galactosidase; lacZ fragment
   7259..7687    +  rep_origin     f1 ori (sequence partly withheld): f1 bacteriophage origin of replication; arrow indicates direction of (+) strand synthesis
   7740..7844    +  promoter       AmpR promoter: bla
   7845..8705    +  CDS            AmpR: β-lactamase; bla; confers resistance to ampicillin, carbenicillin, and related antibiotics
   8876..9464    +  rep_origin     ori: high-copy-number ColE1/pMB1/pBR322/pUC origin of replication
   9647..9739    +  CDS            lacI (fragment): lac repressor; lacI; The lac repressor binds to the lac operator to inhibit transcription in E. coli. This inhibition can be relieved by adding lactose or isopropyl-β-D-thiogalactopyranoside (IPTG).
   9752..9773    +  protein_bind   CAP binding site: CAP binding activates transcription in the presence of cAMP. E. coli catabolite activator protein
   9788..9818    +  promoter       lac promoter: promoter for the E. coli lac operon
   9826..9842    +  protein_bind   lac operator: The lac repressor binds to the lac operator to inhibit transcription in E. coli. This inhibition can be relieved by adding lactose or isopropyl-β-D-thiogalactopyranoside (IPTG). lac repressor encoded by lacI
   9887..9905    +  promoter       T3 promoter: promoter for bacteriophage T3 RNA polymerase
>Addgene plasmid #142041 | TFORF2342 | addgene full sequence | sequence record 395941 | Addgene NGS Result
TTAATGTAGTCTTATGCAATACTCTTGTAGTCTTGCAACATGGTAACGATGAGTTAGCAACATGCCTTAC
AAGGAGAGAAAAAGCACCGTGCATGCCGATTGGTGGAAGTAAGGTGGTACGATCGTGCCTTATTAGGAAG
GCAACAGACGGGTCTGACATGGATTGGACGAACCACTGAATTGCCGCATTGCAGAGATATTGTATTTAAG
TGCCTAGCTCGATACATAAACGGGTCTCTCTGGTTAGACCAGATCTGAGCCTGGGAGCTCTCTGGCTAAC
TAGGGAACCCACTGCTTAAGCCTCAATAAAGCTTGCCTTGAGTGCTTCAAGTAGTGTGTGCCCGTCTGTT
GTGTGACTCTGGTAACTAGAGATCCCTCAGACCCTTTTAGTCAGTGTGGAAAATCTCTAGCAGTGGCGCC
CGAACAGGGACTTGAAAGCGAAAGGGAAACCAGAGGAGCTCTCTCGACGCAGGACTCGGCTTGCTGAAGC
GCGCACGGCAAGAGGCGAGGGGCGGCGACTGGTGAGTACGCCAAAAATTTTGACTAGCGGAGGCTAGAAG
GAGAGAGATGGGTGCGAGAGCGTCAGTATTAAGCGGGGGAGAATTAGATCGCGATGGGAAAAAATTCGGT
TAAGGCCAGGGGGAAAGAAAAAATATAAATTAAAACATATAGTATGGGCAAGCAGGGAGCTAGAACGATT
CGCAGTTAATCCTGGCCTGTTAGAAACATCAGAAGGCTGTAGACAAATACTGGGACAGCTACAACCATCC
CTTCAGACAGGATCAGAAGAACTTAGATCATTATATAATACAGTAGCAACCCTCTATTGTGTGCATCAAA
GGATAGAGATAAAAGACACCAAGGAAGCTTTAGACAAGATAGAGGAAGAGCAAAACAAAAGTAAGACCAC
CGCACAGCAAGCGGCCGCTGATCTTCAGACCTGGAGGAGGAGATATGAGGGACAATTGGAGAAGTGAATT
ATATAAATATAAAGTAGTAAAAATTGAACCATTAGGAGTAGCACCCACCAAGGCAAAGAGAAGAGTGGTG
CAGAGAGAAAAAAGAGCAGTGGGAATAGGAGCTTTGTTCCTTGGGTTCTTGGGAGCAGCAGGAAGCACTA
TGGGCGCAGCGTCAATGACGCTGACGGTACAGGCCAGACAATTATTGTCTGGTATAGTGCAGCAGCAGAA
CAATTTGCTGAGGGCTATTGAGGCGCAACAGCATCTGTTGCAACTCACAGTCTGGGGCATCAAGCAGCTC
CAGGCAAGAATCCTGGCTGTGGAAAGATACCTAAAGGATCAACAGCTCCTGGGGATTTGGGGTTGCTCTG
GAAAACTCATTTGCACCACTGCTGTGCCTTGGAATGCTAGTTGGAGTAATAAATCTCTGGAACAGATTTG
GAATCACACGACCTGGATGGAGTGGGACAGAGAAATTAACAATTACACAAGCTTAATACACTCCTTAATT
GAAGAATCGCAAAACCAGCAAGAAAAGAATGAACAAGAATTATTGGAATTAGATAAATGGGCAAGTTTGT
GGAATTGGTTTAACATAACAAATTGGCTGTGGTATATAAAATTATTCATAATGATAGTAGGAGGCTTGGT
AGGTTTAAGAATAGTTTTTGCTGTACTTTCTATAGTGAATAGAGTTAGGCAGGGATATTCACCATTATCG
TTTCAGACCCACCTCCCAACCCCGAGGGGACCCATGCATTGCATCTCAATTAGTCAGCAACCAGGTGTGG
AAAGTCCCCAGGCTCCCCAGCAGGCAGAAGTATGCAAAGCATGCGTCTCAATTAGTCAGCAACCATAGTC
CCGCCCCTAACTCCGCCCATCCCGCCCCTAACTCCGCCCAGTTCCGCCCATTCTCCGCCCCATGGCTGAC
TAATTTTTTTTATTTATGCAGAGGCCGAGGCCGCCTCGGCCTCTGAGCTATTCCAGAAGTAGTGAGGAGG
CTTTTTTGGAGGCCTAGGCTTTTGCAAAAAGCTTTCTAGAGGTACCACCGGAGCTTACCATGACCGAGTA
CAAGCCCACGGTGCGCCTCGCCACCCGCGACGACGTCCCCAGGGCCGTACGCACCCTCGCCGCCGCGTTC
GCCGACTACCCCGCCACGCGCCACACCGTCGATCCGGACCGCCACATCGAGCGGGTCACCGAGCTGCAAG
AACTCTTCCTCACGCGCGTCGGGCTCGACATCGGCAAGGTGTGGGTCGCGGACGACGGCGCCGCCGTGGC
GGTCTGGACCACGCCGGAGAGCGTCGAAGCGGGGGCGGTGTTCGCCGAGATCGGCCCGCGCATGGCCGAG
TTGAGCGGTTCCCGGCTGGCCGCGCAGCAACAGATGGAAGGCCTCCTGGCGCCGCACCGGCCCAAGGAGC
CCGCGTGGTTCCTGGCCACCGTCGGCGTCTCGCCCGACCACCAGGGCAAGGGTCTGGGCAGCGCCGTCGT
GCTCCCCGGAGTGGAGGCGGCCGAGCGCGCCGGGGTGCCCGCCTTCCTGGAGACCTCCGCGCCCCGCAAC
CTCCCCTTCTACGAGCGGCTCGGCTTCACCGTCACCGCCGACGTCGAGGTGCCCGAAGGACCGCGCACCT
GGTGCATGACCCGCAAGCCCGGTGCCAGTTAACGAATTCTAGATCTTGAGACAAATGGCAGTATTCATCC
ACAATTTTAAAAGAAAAGGGGGGATTGGGGGGTACAGTGCAGGGGAAAGAATAGTAGACATAATAGCAAC
AGACATACAAACTAAAGAATTACAAAAACAAATTACAAAAATTCAAAATTTTCGGGTTTATTACAGGGAC
AGCAGAGATCCACTTTGGCGCCGGCTCGAGGCCTGCAGGTGCAAAGATGGATAAAGTTTTAAACAGAGAG
GAATCTTTGCAGCTAATGGACCTTCTAGGTCTTGAAAGGAGTGGGAATTGGCTCCGGTGCCCGTCAGTGG
GCAGAGCGCACATCGCCCACAGTCCCCGAGAAGTTGGGGGGAGGGGTCGGCAATTGAACCGGTGCCTAGA
GAAGGTGGCGCGGGGTAAACTGGGAAAGTGATGTCGTGTACTGGCTCCGCCTTTTTCCCGAGGGTGGGGG
AGAACCGTATATAAGTGCAGTAGTCGCCGTGAACGTTCTTTTTCGCAACGGGTTTGCCGCCAGAACACAG
GTAAGTGCCGTGTGTGGTTCCCGCGGGCCTGGCCTCTTTACGGGTTATGGCCCTTGCGTGCCTTGAATTA
CTTCCACCTGGCTGCAGTACGTGATTCTTGATCCCGAGCTTCGGGTTGGAAGTGGGTGGGAGAGTTCGAG
GCCTTGCGCTTAAGGAGCCCCTTCGCCTCGTGCTTGAGTTGAGGCCTGGCCTGGGCGCTGGGGCCGCCGC
GTGCGAATCTGGTGGCACCTTCGCGCCTGTCTCGCTGCTTTCGATAAGTCTCTAGCCATTTAAAATTTTT
GATGACCTGCTGCGACGCTTTTTTTCTGGCAAGATAGTCTTGTAAATGCGGGCCAAGATCTGCACACTGG
TATTTCGGTTTTTGGGGCCGCGGGCGGCGACGGGGCCCGTGCGTCCCAGCGCACATGTTCGGCGAGGCGG
GGCCTGCGAGCGCGGCCACCGAGAATCGGACGGGGGTAGTCTCAAGCTGGCCGGCCTGCTCTGGTGCCTG
GCCTCGCGCCGCCGTGTATCGCCCCGCCCTGGGCGGCAAGGCTGGCCCGGTCGGCACCAGTTGCGTGAGC
GGAAAGATGGCCGCTTCCCGGCCCTGCTGCAGGGAGCTCAAAATGGAGGACGCGGCGCTCGGGAGAGCGG
GCGGGTGAGTCACCCACACAAAGGAAAAGGGCCTTTCCGTCCTCAGCCGTCGCTTCATGTGACTCCACGG
AGTACCGGGCGCCGTCCAGGCACCTCGATTAGTTCTCGAGCTTTTGGAGTACGTCGTCTTTAGGTTGGGG
GGAGGGGTTTTATGCGATGGAGTTTCCCCACACTGAGTGGGTGGAGACTGAAGTTAGGCCAGCTTGGCAC
TTGATGTAATTCTCCTTGGAATTTGCCCTTTTTGAGTTTGGATCTTGGTTCATTCTCAAGCCTCAGACAG
TGGTTCAAAGTTTTTTTCTTCCATTTCAGGTGTCGTGAGGCTAGCACCGCCACCATGCAGTCCGAATCGG
GGATCGTGCCGGATTTCGAAGTCGGGGAGGAGTTTCATGAAGAGCCCAAAACCTATTACGAACTCAAAAG
TCAACCGCTGAAGAGCAGCAGTTCCGCCGAGCATCCTGGGGCCTCCAAGCCTCCGATAAGCTCCTCCAGT
ATGACATCACGCATCTTGCTACGCCAGCAACTCATGCGTGAGCAGATGCAGGAGCAGGAGCGCAGGGAGC
AGCAGCAGAAGCTGCAGGCGGCCCAGTTCATGCAACAGAGAGTGCCCGTGAGTCAGACACCAGCCATAAA
CGTCAGTGTGCCCACCACCCTTCCCTCTGCCACGCAGGTGCCGATGGAAGTCCTTAAGGTGCAGACCCAC
CTCGAAAACCCCACCAAGTACCACATACAGCAAGCCCAACGGCAGCAGGTAAAGCAGTACCTTTCTACCA
CTTTAGCAAATAAACATGCCAACCAAGTCCTGAGCTTGCCATGTCCAAACCAGCCTGGCGATCATGTCAT
GCCACCGGTGCCGGGGAGCAGCGCACCCAACAGCCCCATGGCTATGCTTACGCTTAACTCCAACTGTGAA
AAAGAGGGATTTTATAAGTTTGAAGAGCAAAACAGGGCAGAGAGCGAGTGCCCAGGCATGAACACACATT
CACGAGCGTCCTGTATGCAGATGGATGATGTAATCGATGACATCATTAGCCTAGAATCAAGTTATAATGA
GGAAATCTTGGGCTTGATGGATCCTGCTTTGCAAATGGCAAATACGTTGCCTGTCTCGGGAAACTTGATT
GATCTTTATGGAAACCAAGGTCTGCCCCCACCAGGCCTCACCATCAGCAACTCCTGTCCAGCCAACCTTC
CCAACATAAAAAGGGAGCTCACAGAGTCTGAAGCAAGAGCACTGGCCAAAGAGAGGCAGAAAAAGGACAA
TCACAACCTGATTGAACGAAGAAGAAGATTTAACATAAATGACCGCATTAAAGAACTAGGTACTTTGATT
CCCAAGTCAAATGATCCAGACATGCGCTGGAACAAGGGAACCATCTTAAAAGCATCCGTGGACTATATCC
GAAAGTTGCAACGAGAACAGCAACGCGCAAAAGAACTTGAAAACCGACAGAAGAAACTGGAGCACGCCAA
CCGGCATTTGTTGCTCAGAATACAGGAACTTGAAATGCAGGCTCGAGCTCATGGACTTTCCCTTATTCCA
TCCACGGGTCTCTGCTCTCCAGATTTGGTGAATCGGATCATCAAGCAAGAACCCGTTCTTGAGAACTGCA
GCCAAGACCTCCTTCAGCATCATGCAGACCTAACCTGTACAACAACTCTCGATCTCACGGATGGCACCAT
CACCTTCAACAACAACCTCGGAACTGGGACTGAGGCCAACCAAGCCTATAGTGTCCCCACAAAAATGGGA
TCCAAACTGGAAGACATCCTGATGGACGACACCCTTTCTCCCGTCGGTGTCACTGATCCACTCCTTTCCT
CAGTGTCCCCCGGAGCTTCCAAAACAAGCAGCCGGAGGAGCAGTATGAGCATGGAAGAGACGGAGCACAC
TTGTTAGTAATGAACTAGTCCGTAACTTGAAAGTATTTCGATTTCTTGGCTTTATATATCTTGTGGAAAG
GACGATCAATAGTGTGAGGTAATCAAGGAACGCGTTAAGTCGACAATCAACCTCTGGATTACAAAATTTG
TGAAAGATTGACTGGTATTCTTAACTATGTTGCTCCTTTTACGCTATGTGGATACGCTGCTTTAATGCCT
TTGTATCATGCTATTGCTTCCCGTATGGCTTTCATTTTCTCCTCCTTGTATAAATCCTGGTTGCTGTCTC
TTTATGAGGAGTTGTGGCCCGTTGTCAGGCAACGTGGCGTGGTGTGCACTGTGTTTGCTGACGCAACCCC
CACTGGTTGGGGCATTGCCACCACCTGTCAGCTCCTTTCCGGGACTTTCGCTTTCCCCCTCCCTATTGCC
ACGGCGGAACTCATCGCCGCCTGCCTTGCCCGCTGCTGGACAGGGGCTCGGCTGTTGGGCACTGACAATT
CCGTGGTGTTGTCGGGGAAATCATCGTCCTTTCCTTGGCTGCTCGCCTGTGTTGCCACCTGGATTCTGCG
CGGGACGTCCTTCTGCTACGTCCCTTCGGCCCTCAATCCAGCGGACCTTCCTTCCCGCGGCCTGCTGCCG
GCTCTGCGGCCTCTTCCGCGTCTTCGCCTTCGCCCTCAGACGAGTCGGATCTCCCTTTGGGCCGCCTCCC
CGCGTCGACTTTAAGACCAATGACTTACAAGGCAGCTGTAGATCTTAGCCACTTTTTAAAAGAAAAGGGG
GGACTGGAAGGGCTAATTCACTCCCAACGAAGACAAGATCTGCTTTTTGCTTGTACTGGGTCTCTCTGGT
TAGACCAGATCTGAGCCTGGGAGCTCTCTGGCTAACTAGGGAACCCACTGCTTAAGCCTCAATAAAGCTT
GCCTTGAGTGCTTCAAGTAGTGTGTGCCCGTCTGTTGTGTGACTCTGGTAACTAGAGATCCCTCAGACCC
TTTTAGTCAGTGTGGAAAATCTCTAGCAGTACGTATAGTAGTTCATGTCATCTTATTATTCAGTATTTAT
AACTTGCAAAGAAATGAATATCAGAGAGTGAGAGGAACTTGTTTATTGCAGCTTATAATGGTTACAAATA
AAGCAATAGCATCACAAATTTCACAAATAAAGCATTTTTTTCACTGCATTCTAGTTGTGGTTTGTCCAAA
CTCATCAATGTATCTTATCATGTCTGGCTCTAGCTATCCCGCCCCTAACTCCGCCCATCCCGCCCCTAAC
TCCGCCCAGTTCCGCCCATTCTCCGCCCCATGGCTGACTAATTTTTTTTATTTATGCAGAGGCCGAGGCC
GCCTCGGCCTCTGAGCTATTCCAGAAGTAGTGAGGAGGCTTTTTTGGAGGCCTAGGGACGTACCCAATTC
GCCCTATAGTGAGTCGTATTACGCGCGCTCACTGGCCGTCGTTTTACAACGTCGTGACTGGGAAAACCCT
GGCGTTACCCAACTTAATCGCCTTGCAGCACATCCCCCTTTCGCCAGCTGGCGTAATAGCGAAGAGGCCC
GCACCGATCGCCCTTCCCAACAGTTGCGCAGCCTGAATGGCGAATGGG
[124 nt withheld, positions 7259-7382]
C
[91 nt withheld, positions 7384-7474]
A
[49 nt withheld, positions 7476-7524]
CCTTTGACGTTGGAGTCCACGTTCTTT
[37 nt withheld, positions 7552-7588]
ACCCTATCTCGGTCTATTCTTTTGATTTATAAGGGATTTTGCCGATTTCGGCCTATTGGTTAAAAAATGA
GCTGATTTAACAAAAATTTAACGCGAATTTTAACAAAATATTAACGCTTACAATTTAGGTGGCACTTTTC
GGGGAAATGTGCGCGGAACCCCTATTTGTTTATTTTTCTAAATACATTCAAATATGTATCCGCTCATGAG
ACAATAACCCTGATAAATGCTTCAATAATATTGAAAAAGGAAGAGTATGAGTATTCAACATTTCCGTGTC
GCCCTTATTCCCTTTTTTGCGGCATTTTGCCTTCCTGTTTTTGCTCACCCAGAAACGCTGGTGAAAGTAA
AAGATGCTGAAGATCAGTTGGGTGCACGAGTGGGTTACATCGAACTGGATCTCAACAGCGGTAAGATCCT
TGAGAGTTTTCGCCCCGAAGAACGTTTTCCAATGATGAGCACTTTTAAAGTTCTGCTATGTGGCGCGGTA
TTATCCCGTATTGACGCCGGGCAAGAGCAACTCGGTCGCCGCATACACTATTCTCAGAATGACTTGGTTG
AGTACTCACCAGTCACAGAAAAGCATCTTACGGATGGCATGACAGTAAGAGAATTATGCAGTGCTGCCAT
AACCATGAGTGATAACACTGCGGCCAACTTACTTCTGACAACGATCGGAGGACCGAAGGAGCTAACCGCT
TTTTTGCACAACATGGGGGATCATGTAACTCGCCTTGATCGTTGGGAACCGGAGCTGAATGAAGCCATAC
CAAACGACGAGCGTGACACCACGATGCCTGTAGCAATGGCAACAACGTTGCGCAAACTATTAACTGGCGA
ACTACTTACTCTAGCTTCCCGGCAACAATTAATAGACTGGATGGAGGCGGATAAAGTTGCAGGACCACTT
CTGCGCTCGGCCCTTCCGGCTGGCTGGTTTATTGCTGATAAATCTGGAGCCGGTGAGCGTGGGTCTCGCG
GTATCATTGCAGCACTGGGGCCAGATGGTAAGCCCTCCCGTATCGTAGTTATCTACACGACGGGGAGTCA
GGCAACTATGGATGAACGAAATAGACAGATCGCTGAGATAGGTGCCTCACTGATTAAGCATTGGTAACTG
TCAGACCAAGTTTACTCATATATACTTTAGATTGATTTAAAACTTCATTTTTAATTTAAAAGGATCTAGG
TGAAGATCCTTTTTGATAATCTCATGACCAAAATCCCTTAACGTGAGTTTTCGTTCCACTGAGCGTCAGA
CCCCGTAGAAAAGATCAAAGGATCTTCTTGAGATCCTTTTTTTCTGCGCGTAATCTGCTGCTTGCAAACA
AAAAAACCACCGCTACCAGCGGTGGTTTGTTTGCCGGATCAAGAGCTACCAACTCTTTTTCCGAAGGTAA
CTGGCTTCAGCAGAGCGCAGATACCAAATACTGTTCTTCTAGTGTAGCCGTAGTTAGGCCACCACTTCAA
GAACTCTGTAGCACCGCCTACATACCTCGCTCTGCTAATCCTGTTACCAGTGGCTGCTGCCAGTGGCGAT
AAGTCGTGTCTTACCGGGTTGGACTCAAGACGATAGTTACCGGATAAGGCGCAGCGGTCGGGCTGAACGG
GGGGTTCGTGCACACAGCCCAGCTTGGAGCGAACGACCTACACCGAACTGAGATACCTACAGCGTGAGCT
ATGAGAAAGCGCCACGCTTCCCGAAGGGAGAAAGGCGGACAGGTATCCGGTAAGCGGCAGGGTCGGAACA
GGAGAGCGCACGAGGGAGCTTCCAGGGGGAAACGCCTGGTATCTTTATAGTCCTGTCGGGTTTCGCCACC
TCTGACTTGAGCGTCGATTTTTGTGATGCTCGTCAGGGGGGCGGAGCCTATGGAAAAACGCCAGCAACGC
GGCCTTTTTACGGTTCCTGGCCTTTTGCTGGCCTTTTGCTCACATGTTCTTTCCTGCGTTATCCCCTGAT
TCTGTGGATAACCGTATTACCGCCTTTGAGTGAGCTGATACCGCTCGCCGCAGCCGAACGACCGAGCGCA
GCGAGTCAGTGAGCGAGGAAGCGGAAGAGCGCCCAATACGCAAACCGCCTCTCCCCGCGCGTTGGCCGAT
TCATTAATGCAGCTGGCACGACAGGTTTCCCGACTGGAAAGCGGGCAGTGAGCGCAACGCAATTAATGTG
AGTTAGCTCACTCATTAGGCACCCCAGGCTTTACACTTTATGCTTCCGGCTCGTATGTTGTGTGGAATTG
TGAGCGGATAACAATTTCACACAGGAAACAGCTATGACCATGATTACGCCAAGCGCGCAATTAACCCTCA
CTAAAGGGAACAAAAGCTGGAGCTGCAAGC
