>Addgene plasmid #142041 | TFORF2342 | depositor partial sequence | sequence record 278260 | Insert
ACCGCCACCATGCAGTCCGAATCGGGGATCGTGCCGGATTTCGAAGTCGGGGAGGAGTTTCATGAAGAGC
CCAAAACCTATTACGAACTCAAAAGTCAACCGCTGAAGAGCAGCAGTTCCGCCGAGCATCCTGGGGCCTC
CAAGCCTCCGATAAGCTCCTCCAGTATGACATCACGCATCTTGCTACGCCAGCAACTCATGCGTGAGCAG
ATGCAGGAGCAGGAGCGCAGGGAGCAGCAGCAGAAGCTGCAGGCGGCCCAGTTCATGCAACAGAGAGTGC
CCGTGAGTCAGACACCAGCCATAAACGTCAGTGTGCCCACCACCCTTCCCTCTGCCACGCAGGTGCCGAT
GGAAGTCCTTAAGGTGCAGACCCACCTCGAAAACCCCACCAAGTACCACATACAGCAAGCCCAACGGCAG
CAGGTAAAGCAGTACCTTTCTACCACTTTAGCAAATAAACATGCCAACCAAGTCCTGAGCTTGCCATGTC
CAAACCAGCCTGGCGATCATGTCATGCCACCGGTGCCGGGGAGCAGCGCACCCAACAGCCCCATGGCTAT
GCTTACGCTTAACTCCAACTGTGAAAAAGAGGGATTTTATAAGTTTGAAGAGCAAAACAGGGCAGAGAGC
GAGTGCCCAGGCATGAACACACATTCACGAGCGTCCTGTATGCAGATGGATGATGTAATCGATGACATCA
TTAGCCTAGAATCAAGTTATAATGAGGAAATCTTGGGCTTGATGGATCCTGCTTTGCAAATGGCAAATAC
GTTGCCTGTCTCGGGAAACTTGATTGATCTTTATGGAAACCAAGGTCTGCCCCCACCAGGCCTCACCATC
AGCAACTCCTGTCCAGCCAACCTTCCCAACATAAAAAGGGAGCTCACAGAGTCTGAAGCAAGAGCACTGG
CCAAAGAGAGGCAGAAAAAGGACAATCACAACCTGATTGAACGAAGAAGAAGATTTAACATAAATGACCG
CATTAAAGAACTAGGTACTTTGATTCCCAAGTCAAATGATCCAGACATGCGCTGGAACAAGGGAACCATC
TTAAAAGCATCCGTGGACTATATCCGAAAGTTGCAACGAGAACAGCAACGCGCAAAAGAACTTGAAAACC
GACAGAAGAAACTGGAGCACGCCAACCGGCATTTGTTGCTCAGAATACAGGAACTTGAAATGCAGGCTCG
AGCTCATGGACTTTCCCTTATTCCATCCACGGGTCTCTGCTCTCCAGATTTGGTGAATCGGATCATCAAG
CAAGAACCCGTTCTTGAGAACTGCAGCCAAGACCTCCTTCAGCATCATGCAGACCTAACCTGTACAACAA
CTCTCGATCTCACGGATGGCACCATCACCTTCAACAACAACCTCGGAACTGGGACTGAGGCCAACCAAGC
CTATAGTGTCCCCACAAAAATGGGATCCAAACTGGAAGACATCCTGATGGACGACACCCTTTCTCCCGTC
GGTGTCACTGATCCACTCCTTTCCTCAGTGTCCCCCGGAGCTTCCAAAACAAGCAGCCGGAGGAGCAGTA
TGAGCATGGAAGAGACGGAGCACACTTGTTAGTAATGAACTAGTCCGTAACTTGAAAGTATTTCGATTTC
TTGGCTTTATATATCTTGTGGAAAGGACGATCAATAGTGTGAGGTAATCAAGGA
