>Addgene plasmid #142041 | TFORF2342 | depositor partial sequence | sequence record 278261 | Barcode
TCAATAGTGTGAGGTAATCAAGGA
